>Addgene plasmid #43315 | II-CGAA | depositor partial sequence | sequence record 58580 | II-CGAA sequence 426 bps
CGTCTCGCTTAACCCCAGAGCAGGTCGTGGCGATCGCAAGCCACGACGGAGGAAAGCAAGCCTTGGAAAC
AGTACAGAGGCTGTTGCCTGTGCTGTGCCAAGCGCACGGACTCACCCCAGAGCAGGTCGTGGCAATCGCG
AGCAATAACGGCGGAAAACAGGCTTTGGAAACGGTGCAGAGGCTCCTTCCAGTGCTGTGCCAAGCGCACG
GCCTCACCCCAGAGCAGGTCGTGGCAATCGCCTCCAACATTGGCGGGAAACAGGCACTCGAGACTGTCCA
GCGCCTGCTTCCCGTGCTGTGCCAAGCGCACGGATTAACCCCAGAGCAGGTCGTGGCAATCGCCTCCAAC
ATTGGCGGGAAACAGGCACTCGAGACTGTCCAGCGCCTGCTTCCCGTGCTGTGCCAAGCGCACGGGCTCA
GAGACG
