>Addgene plasmid #43315 | II-CGAA | addgene partial sequence | sequence record 61887 | M13-F20 5'-TGTAAAACGACGGCCAGT-3'
AGGGCGAATTGGGCCCCTCTAGATGCATGCTCGAGCGGCCGCCAGTGTGATGGATATCTGCAGAATTCGC
CCTTAGTATCTTTCCTGTGCCCACGTCTCTGAGCCCGTGCGCTTGGCACAGCACGGGAAGCAGGCGCTGG
ACAGTCTCGAGTGCCTGTTTCCCGCCAATGTTGGAGGCGATTGCCACGACCTGCTCTGGGGTTAATCCGT
GCGCTTGGCACAGCACGGGAAGCAGGCGCTGGACAGTCTCGAGTGCCTGTTTCCCGCCAATGTTGGAGGC
GATTGCCACGACCTGCTCTGGGGTGAGGCCGTGCGCTTGGCACAGCACTGGAAGGAGCCTCTGCACCGTT
TCCAAAGCCTGTTTTCCGCCGTTATTGCTCGCGATTGCCACGACCTGCTCTGGGGTGAGTCCGTGCGCTT
GGCACAGCACAGGCAACAGCCTCTGTACTGTTTCCAAGGCTTGCTTTCCTCCGTCGTGGCTTGCGATCGC
CACGACCTGCTCTGGGGTTAAGCGAGACGCGCTAGGACGGCATCTATATAAGGGCGAATTCCAGCACACT
GGCGGCCGTTACTAGTGGATCCGAGCTCGGTACCAAGCTTGGCGTAATCATGGTCATAGCTGTTTCCTGT
GTGAAATTGTTATCCGCTCACAATTCCACACAACATACGAGCCGGAAGCATAAAGTGTAAAGCCTGGGGT
GCCTAATGAGTGAGCTAACTCACATTAATTGCGTTGCGCTCACTGCCCGCTTTCCAGTCGGGAAACCTGT
CGTGCCAGCTGCATTAATGAATCGGCCAACGCGCGGGGAGAGGCGGTTTGCGTATTGGGCGCTCTTCCGC
TTCCTCGCTCACTGA
