[The description below was written by a language model from this plasmid's Addgene catalogue record.]
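Description:
II-CGAA is a bacterial cloning plasmid built on the commercial pCRII-TOPO backbone (about 4 kb without insert), into which a 426 bp synthetic fragment was introduced by TOPO cloning. It is a high-copy plasmid propagated in E. coli and is recorded as conferring resistance to both ampicillin and kanamycin, consistent with the dual-marker design of this TOPO vector. The insert sits between the T7 and M13 reverse priming sites, which are the sites listed for sequencing across it. No feature table accompanies the record, so other backbone elements, such as the replication origin, are not itemised here.

The record describes the insert only by its name and as synthetic; it does not spell out what the fragment encodes. The plasmid belongs to a collection associated with a TALEN genome-editing system developed for generating human stem cell-based disease models. In that context, the name and size are suggestive. About 426 bp corresponds roughly to four TALE repeat units of around 34 amino acids each, and "CGAA" plausibly denotes the four DNA bases that such a pre-assembled tetramer would recognise. The "II" would then mark its position within an ordered assembly scheme. This interpretation is an inference from the naming and is not stated in the catalogue fields. The plasmid has no recorded expression elements for mammalian cells. It is best understood as a library component stored in a cloning vector, from which the module would be taken for assembly into full-length TALE arrays, not as a functional nuclease construct in itself.
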