Addgene plasmid #43315: II-CGAA
Depositing lab: Chad Cowan & Kiran Musunuru. Depositing organization: Harvard University. Publication: A TALEN Genome-Editing System for Generating Human Stem Cell-Based Disease Models. Ding Q, Lee YK, Schaefer EA, Peters DT, Veres A, Kim K, Kuperwasser N, Motola DL, Meissner TB, Hendriks WT, Trevisan M, Gupta RM, Moisan A, Banks E, Friesen M, Schinzel RT, Xia F, Tang A, Xia Y, Figueroa E, Wann A, Ahfeldt T, Daheron L, Zhang F, Rubin LL, Peng LF, Chung RT, Musunuru K, Cowan CA. Cell Stem Cell. 2012 Dec 12. pii: S1934-5909(12)00645-5. doi: 10.1016/j.stem.2012.11.011. PubMed 23246482.
Backbone
  Vector backbone: pCRII-TOPO
  Backbone manufacturer: Invitrogen
  Backbone size w/o insert (bp): 3973
  Vector type: Bacterial Cloning
Growth in bacteria
  Bacterial resistance: Ampicillin and Kanamycin, 100 & 50 μg/mL
  Growth temperature: 37°C
  Growth strain: Top10
  Copy number: High Copy
Gene/Insert
  Gene/Insert name: II-CGAA
  Species: Synthetic
  Insert size (bp): 426
  Cloning method: TOPO Cloning
  Sequencing primers: 5′ T7; 3′ M13-rev
Terms and licenses: Academic/Nonprofit Terms; Industry Terms: Not Available to Industry
How to cite: II-CGAA was a gift from Chad Cowan & Kiran Musunuru (Addgene plasmid # 43315 ; http://n2t.net/addgene:43315 ; RRID:Addgene_43315)
